>Addgene plasmid #49998 | pMV306DIG13+FFlucRT | depositor full sequence | sequence record 74812 | pMV306DIG13+FFlucRT sequence 5028 bps
GCTAGAGCCGTGAACGACAGGGCGAACGCCAGCCCGCCGACGGCGAGGGTTCCGACCGCTGCAACTCCCG
GTGCAACCTTGTCCCGGTCTATTCTCTTCACTGCACCAGCTCCAATCTGGTGTGAATGCCCCTCGTCTGT
TCGCGCAGGCGGGGGGCTCTATTCGTTTGTCAGCATCGAAAGTAGCCAGATCAGGGATGCGTTGCAACCG
CGTATGCCCAGGTCAGAAGAGTCGCACAAGAGTTGCAGACCCCTGGAAAGAAAAATGGCCAGAGGGCGAA
AACACCCTCTGACCAGCGGAGCGGGCGACGGGAATCGAACCCGCGTAGCTAGTTTGGAAGAATGGGTGTC
TGCCGACCACATATATGGGCCGGTCAAGATAGGTTTTTACCCCCTCTCGGCTGCATCCTCTAAGTGGAAA
GAAATTGCAGGTCGTAGAAGCGCGTTGAAGCCTGAGAGTTGCACAGGAGTTGCAACCCGGTAGCCTTGTT
CACGACGAGAGGAGACCTAGTTGGCACGTCGCGGATGGGGATCGCTGAAGACTCAGCGCAGCGGGAGGAT
CCAAGCCTCATACGTCAACCCGCAGGACGGTGTGAGGTACTACGCGCTGCAGACCTACGACAACAAGATG
GACTCTTGTCAGTACGCGAAGAACCACGCCTGGCCGCGAGCGCCAGCACCGCCGCTCTGTGCGGAGACCT
GGGCACCAGCCCCGCCGCCGCCAGGAGCATTGCCGTTCCCGCCAGCTAGCAACAAAGCGACGTTGTGTCT
CAAAATCTCTGATGTTACATTGCACAAGATAAAAATATATCATCATGAACAATAAAACTGTCTGCTTACA
TAAACAGTAATACAAGGGGTGTTATGAGCCATATTCAACGGGAAACGTCTTGCTCGAGGCCGCGATTAAA
TTCCAACATGGATGCTGATTTATATGGGTATAAATGGGCTCGCGATAATGTCGGGCAATCAGGTGCGACA
ATCTATCGCTTGTATGGGAAGCCCCATGCGCCAGAGTTGTTTCTGAAACATGGCAAAGGTAGCGTTGCCA
ATGATGTTACAGATGAGATGGTCAGACTAAACTGGCTGACGGAATTTATGCCTCTTCCGACCATCAAGCA
TTTTATCCGTACTCCTGATGATGCATGGTTACTCACCACTGCGATCCCCGGGAAAACAGCATTCCAGGTA
TTAGAAGAATATCCTGATTCAGGTGAAAATATTGTTGATGCGCTGGCAGTGTTCCTGCGCCGGTTGCATT
CGATTCCTGTTTGTAATTGTCCTTTTAACAGCGATCGCGTATTTCGTCTCGCTCAGGCGCAATCACGAAT
GAATAACGGTTTGGTTGATGCGAGTGATTTTGATGACGAGCGTAATGGCTGGCCTGTTGAACAAGTCTGG
AAAGAAATGCATAATCTTTTGCCATTCTCACCGGATTCAGTCGTCACTCATGGTGATTTCTCACTTGATA
ACCTTATTTTTGACGAGGGGAAATTAATAGGTTGTATTGATGTTGGACGAGTCGGAATCGCAGACCGATA
CCAGGATCTTGCCATCCTATGGAACTGCCTCGGTGAGTTTTCTCCTTCATTACAGAAACGGCTTTTTCAA
AAATATGGTATTGATAATCCTGATATGAATAAATTGCAGTTTCATTTGATGCTCGATGAGTTTTTCTAAT
CAGAATTGGTTAATTGGTTGTAACACTGGCAGAGCATTACGCTGACTTGACGGGACGGCGGCTTTGTTGA
ATAAATCGAACTTTTGCTGAGTTGAAGGATCAGATCACGCATCTTCCCGACAACGCAGACCGTTCCGTGG
CAAAGCAAAAGTTCAAAATCACCAACTGGTCCACCTACAACAAAGCTCTCATCAACCGTGGCTCCCTCAC
TTTCTGGCTGGATGATGGGGCGATTCAGGCCTGGTATGAGTCAGCAACACCTTCTTCACGAGGCAGACCT
CACTAGTTCCACTGAGCGTCAGACCCCGTAGAAAAGATCAAAGGATCTTCTTGAGATCCTTTTTTTCTGC
GCGTAATCTGCTGCTTGCAAACAAAAAAACCACCGCTACCAGCGGTGGTTTGTTTGCCGGATCAAGAGCT
ACCAACTCTTTTTCCGAAGGTAACTGGCTTCAGCAGAGCGCAGATACCAAATACTGTCCTTCTAGTGTAG
CCGTAGTTAGGCCACCACTTCAAGAACTCTGTAGCACCGCCTACATACCTCGCTCTGCTAATCCTGTTAC
CAGTGGCTGCTGCCAGTGGCGATAAGTCGTGTCTTACCGGGTTGGACTCAAGACGATAGTTACCGGATAA
GGCGCAGCGGTCGGGCTGAACGGGGGGTTCGTGCACACAGCCCAGCTTGGAGCGAACGACCTACACCGAA
CTGAGATACCTACAGCGTGAGCATTGAGAAAGCGCCACGCTTCCCGAAGGGAGAAAGGCGGACAGGTATC
CGGTAAGCGGCAGGGTCGGAACAGGAGAGCGCACGAGGGAGCTTCCAGGGGGAAACGCCTGGTATCTTTA
TAGTCCTGTCGGGTTTCGCCACCTCTGACTTGAGCGTCGATTTTTGTGATGCTCGTCAGGGGGGCGGAGC
CTATGGAAAAACGCCAGCAACGCGGCCTTTTTACGGTTCCTGGCCTTTTGCTGGCCTTTTGCTCACATGT
TCTTTCCTGCGTTATCCCCTGATTCTGTGGATAACCGTATTACCGCCTTTGAGTGAGCTGATACCGCTCG
CCGCAGCCGAACGACCGAGCGCAACGCGTGCGGCCGCGATCGCCACTAGCGCCGCGGTCGGAATCAGCGC
ACTGGCCGCCGGAGCGGTCAGCTACCTGTTGCTGCGCCGCTTCGCTTTCTAGCACCGACGTCCCGGCGCC
AGCAGCTACCTCTCGAGCAAACGTTTTGCGCGCCCGAAAAATAAGTCGTTGCAGAACTTTCATGAATTAG
GCCTTGCTGCGCCCAGGCTCCAGTAGTAGAAATGGAGTCACGGCAGCCCGGTGAAGCCAAGGTCGAACCG
GAAGAGAAGGTTCGTCCTCCCGACCCGGGCACCCAGCACGGCCCCCGGAACCCACGCGGAGTCATAGCCG
CGATAATGGCAGAAGTGTTGCGGGCCTGCGTAATTGCGAAATTCAGATGGTGCCGACGGCCCTTTGGGTG
GGGCTGCAGCCAGAAGGGTCGCAAAAGCGCCGAGGCCAACCCACGCAGCCCACAAATGCACGCTTGGTAA
CCGAGAATTCAGAAGGAGAAGTACCGATGGAGGACGCTAAGAACATCAAGAAAGGACCCGCTCCGTTTTA
TCCGCTGGAGGACGGAACGGCAGGCGAACAACTGCACAAGGCCATGAAGCGGTACGCCCTCGTGCCAGGC
ACCATTGCCTTCACCGACGCGCACATTGAGGTCAACATCACCTACGCTGAGTACTTCGAGATGTCGGTGC
GCCTGGCGGAGGCTATGAAGCGTTACGGCCTGAACACCAACCACCGTATCGTGGTCTGCTCCGAGAACTC
GCTGCAGTTTTTCATGCCGGTGCTGGGCGCGTTGTTCATTGGCGTGGCAGTTGCACCGGCGAATGACATC
TACAACGAACGGGAGCTGCTCAACTCGATGAACATCAGCCAACCCACCGTTGTTTTCGTGAGCAAGAAAG
GCCTGCAAAAGATCCTCAACGTTCAGAAGAAGCTCCCGATCATCCAGAAGATCATCATCATGGACTCGAA
AACGGACTACCAGGGTTTCCAGAGCATGTACACGTTCGTGACCAGCCACCTGCCCCCAGGTTTTAATGAG
TACGACTTCGTCCCGGAATCGTTTGACCGGGACAAGACCATCGCTCTGATCATGAACTCGAGCGGATCGA
CCGGTCTGCCGAAGGGCGTGGCATTGCCGCATCGCGCACTGTGCGTGCGTTTCTCCCACGCGCGCGACCC
GATCTTCGGAAACCAAATCGCTCCAGACACCGCGATCTTGTCGGTCGTGCCGTTCCATCATGGCTTTGGG
ATGTTCACGACCCTGGGCTACCTCATCTGCGGCTTCCGGGTGGTGCTGATGTACCGGTTCGAGGAGGAGC
TCTTTTTGCGCAGCCTGCAGGACTACAAAATCCAGACCGCCCTGCTGGTGCCAACGTTGTTCTCGTTCTT
GGCCAAATCGACCTTGATCGACAAGTATGACCTGAGCAACTTGCACGAAATCGCAAGCGGAGGCGCCCCA
TTGTCGAAAGAGGTCGGCGAGGCCGTGGCGAAGCGATTCCACCTGCCAGGCATCCGGCAAGGTTACGGCT
TGACCGAAACCACCTCGGCTATCCTCATCACGCCGAAGGGTGATGACAAGCCGGGAGCCGTCGGTAAGGT
GGTCCCGTTCTTCGAGGCTAAGGTTGTGGACCTCGACACGGGGAAAACCCTCGGCGTGAATCAGCGGGGC
GAGCTGTGCGTCCGCGGGCCGATGATCATGTCCGGCTATGTGAACAACCCGGAGGCGACGAATGCCCTGA
TCGATAAGGACGGTTGGCTCCACTCCGGCGACCTCGCGTACTGGGACGAGGATGAACACTTTTTCATCGT
GGGGCGGCTGAAGTCCCTGATTAAATACAAGGGGTATCAGGTGGCGCCAGCAGAACTGGAGTCGATCCTG
CTCCAGCATCCGAACATCTTCGATGCCGGCGTCGCGGGCCTGCCGGATGATGACGCGGGAGAGTTGCCGG
CAGCCGTGGTCGTCCTGGAACACGGGAAAACCATGACGGAGAAGGAGATCGTCGATTATGTCGCCTCGCA
GGTGACCACGGCGAAAAAGCTCCGTGGCGGAGTCGTGTTCGTGGACGAGGTCCCCAAGGGCTTGACGGGT
AAGCGCGACGCCCGGAAAATCCGCGAGATCTTGATTAAGGCCAAGAAAGGTGGCAAGTCGAAATTGTGAT
CTAGAGTCGACGTAGTTAACTAGCGTACGATCGACTGCCAGGCATCAAATAAAACGAAAGGCTCAGTCGA
AAGACTGGGCCTTTCGTTTTATCTGTTGTTTGTCCGGCCATCATGGCCGCGGTGATCA
Features (pLannotate 1.2.2; 9 found; start..end, strand, type, name):
    511..708     +  CDS            33 (fragment): VINT_BPML5 - Also known as int. Protein inferred from homology: Swiss-Prot protein existence level 3. Integrase is necessary for integration of the phage into the host genome by site-specific recombination. From Mycobacterium phage L5 (Mycobacteriophage L5).
    864..1679    +  CDS            KanR: aminoglycoside phosphotransferase; aph(3')-Ia; confers resistance to kanamycin in bacteria or G418 (Geneticin®) in eukaryotes
   1820..1963    +  CDS            TRA2_ECOLX (fragment): Protein predicted: Swiss-Prot protein existence level 4. Required for transposition of transposon Tn903. From Escherichia coli.
   2011..2599    +  rep_origin     ori: high-copy-number ColE1/pMB1/pBR322/pUC origin of replication
   2703..2849    +  CDS            Y3661_MYCTU (fragment): Experimental evidence at protein level: Swiss-Prot protein existence level 1. From Mycobacterium tuberculosis (strain ATCC 25618 / H37Rv).
   2979..3290    +  ncRNA          Ms1: Accession: RF02566 - Mycobacterium smegmatis small RNA 1
   3247..4896    +  CDS            LUCI_PHOPY: Experimental evidence at protein level: Swiss-Prot protein existence level 1. Produces green light with a wavelength of 562 nm. From Photinus pyralis (Common eastern firefly) (Lampyris pyralis).
   4946..4992    +  terminator     rrnB T1 terminator: transcription terminator T1 from the E. coli rrnB gene
   5025..98      -  CDS            34.1 (fragment) (across the origin): VG341_BPMD2 - Protein predicted: Swiss-Prot protein existence level 4. Putative excisionase. From Mycobacterium phage D29 (Mycobacteriophage D29).
