[The description below was written by a language model from this plasmid's Addgene catalogue record and pLannotate feature annotations shown in this document.]
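Description:
pMV306DIG13+FFlucRT is a mycobacterial integrating reporter vector built on the pMV306 backbone, from which the mycobacteriophage L5 integrase gene was removed by inverse PCR. According to the record, the purpose of this deletion is to increase the stability of the plasmid in mycobacteria. The annotation agrees with this: only a short fragment of the L5 integrase coding sequence remains, alongside a phage-derived fragment resembling a putative excisionase that spans the sequence origin. Without its own integrase, chromosomal insertion would presumably depend on integrase supplied from another source, although the record does not describe how this is done. The plasmid is propagated in E. coli through a ColE1/pMB1-type origin (catalogued as low copy, although the feature tool labels this origin class as high copy) and is selected with kanamycin via the aph(3')-Ia gene, which is flanked by a remnant of Tn903.

The payload, cloned between NotI and SalI, is the Mycobacterium marinum G13 promoter driving FFlucRT, a Photinus pyralis firefly luciferase codon-optimised for Mycobacterium tuberculosis. It carries nine substitutions that the record associates with red-shifted emission, and the name indicates thermostability. The promoter region is picked up in the annotation as a mycobacterial gene fragment and an Ms1-like small RNA match lying just upstream of, and overlapping, the luciferase open reading frame, which is followed by the E. coli rrnB T1 terminator. The associated publication title points to bioluminescent labelling of M. tuberculosis for rapid in vivo assessment of drug efficacy. The depositor's full sequence is 5,028 nt, whereas the catalogue lists a total size of 6,071 bp. The depositor also notes some discrepancies with the repository's quality-control sequence that are said not to affect function.
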