Addgene plasmid #49998: pMV306DIG13+FFlucRT
Purpose: Integrase removed to increase stability of the plasmid in mycobacteria
Depositing lab: Brian Robertson. Depositing organization: Imperial College London. Publication: Rapid in vivo assessment of drug efficacy against Mycobacterium tuberculosis using an improved firefly luciferase. Andreu N, Zelmer A, Sampson SL, Ikeh M, Bancroft GJ, Schaible UE, Wiles S, Robertson BD. J Antimicrob Chemother. 2013 Sep;68(9):2118-27. doi: 10.1093/jac/dkt155. Epub 2013 Apr 30. PubMed 23633686.
Backbone
  Vector backbone: pMV306
  Backbone size w/o insert (bp): 3995
  Total vector size (bp): 6071
  Modifications to backbone: Integrase gene was deleted by inverse PCR.
  Vector type: Bacterial Expression ; Mycobacteria integrating vector
Growth in bacteria
  Bacterial resistance: Kanamycin, 50 μg/mL
  Growth temperature: 37°C
  Growth strain: DH5alpha
  Copy number: Low Copy
Gene/Insert
  Gene/Insert name: G13 promoter + Firefly luciferase Red Thermostable (alt names: FFlucRT; luc)
  Species: Mycobacterium marinum + Photinus pyralis
  Insert size (bp): 2155
  Mutation: Codon optimized for Mycobacterium tuberculosis with mutations to red-shift: Ile423Leu, Asp436Gly, Leu530Arg, Ser284Thr, Thr214Ala, Ala215Leu, Ile232Ala, Phe295Leu, and Glu354Lys
  GenBank ID: KC688279
  Promoter: G13
  Cloning method: Restriction Enzyme; 5′ cloning site NotI (not destroyed); 3′ cloning site SalI (not destroyed)
  Sequencing primers: 5′ aaccgtattaccgcctttga
Terms and licenses: Academic/Nonprofit Terms; Industry Terms: Not Available to Industry
Depositor comments: Note that there are some discrepancies between Addgene's quality control sequence and the depositor's assembled full sequence. The Robertson lab reports that these differences will not affect the function of the plasmid.
How to cite: pMV306DIG13+FFlucRT was a gift from Brian Robertson (Addgene plasmid # 49998 ; http://n2t.net/addgene:49998 ; RRID:Addgene_49998)
