>Addgene plasmid #49998 | pMV306DIG13+FFlucRT | addgene partial sequence | sequence record 80614 | pBbA5c-3 5'-CGTTTTATTTGATGCCTGG-3'
AATTTCGACTTGCCACCTTTCTTGGCCTTAATCAAGATCTCGCGGATTTTCCGGGCGTCGCGCTTACCCG
TCAAGCCCTTGGGGACCTCGTCCACGAACACGACTCCGCCACGGAGCTTTTTCGCCGTGGTCACCTGCGA
GGCGACATAATCGACGATCTCCTTCTCCGTCATGGTTTTCCCGTGTTCCAGGACGACCACGGCTGCCGGC
AACTCTCCCGCGTCATCATCCGGCAGGCCCGCGACGCCGGCATCGAAGATGTTCGGATGCTGGAGCAGGA
TCGACTCCAGTTCTGCTGGCGCCACCTGATACCCCTTGTATTTAATCAGGGACTTCAGCCGCCCCACGAT
GAAAAAGTGTTCATCCTCGTCCCAGTACGCGAGGTCGCCGGAGTGGAGCCAACCGTCCTTATCGATCAGG
GCATTCGTCGCCTCCGGGTTGTTCACATAGCCGGACATGATCATCGGCCCGCGGACGCACAGCTCGCCCC
GCTGATTCACGCCGAGGGTTTTCCCCGTGTCGAGGTCCACAACCTTAGCCTCGAAGAACGGGACCACCTT
ACCGACGGCTCCCGGCTTGTCATCACCCTTCGGCGTGATGAGGATAGCCGAGGTGGTTTCGGTCAAGCCG
TAACCTTGCCGGATGCCTGGCAGGTGGAATCGCTTCGCCACGGCCTCGCCGACCTCTTTCGACAATGGGG
CGCCTCCGCTTGCGATTTCGTGCAAGTTGCTC
