>Addgene plasmid #49998 | pMV306DIG13+FFlucRT | addgene partial sequence | sequence record 80616 | ColE2 5'-CCGCAGCCGAACGACCGAGC-3'
CGGTCAGCTACCTGTTGCTGCGCCGCTTCGCTTTCTAGCACCGACGTCCCGGCGCCAGCAGCTACCTCTC
GAGCAAACGTTTTGCGCGCCCGAAAAATAAGTCGTTGCAGAACTTTCATGAATTAGGCCTTGCTGCGCCC
AGGCTCCAGTAGTAGAAATGGAGTCACGGCAGCCCGGTGAAGCCAAGGTCGAACCGGAAGAGAAGGTTCG
TCCTCCCGACCCGGGCACCCAGCACGGCCCCCGGAACCCACGCGGAGTCATAGCCGCGATAATGGCAGAA
GTGTTGCGGGCCTGCGTAATTGCGAAATTCAGATGGTGCCGACGGCCCTTTGGGTGGGGCTGCAGCCAGA
AGGGTCGCAAAAGCGCCGAGGCCAACCCACGCAGCCCACAAATGCACGCTTGGTAACCGAGAATTCAGAA
GGAGAAGTACCGATGGAGGACGCTAAGAACATCAAGAAAGGACCCGCTCCGTTTTATCCGCTGGAGGACG
GAACGGCAGGCGAACAACTGCACAAGGCCATGAAGCGGTACGCCCTCGTGCCAGGCACCATTGCCTTCAC
CGACGCGCACATTGAGGTCAACATCACCTACGCTGAGTACTTCGAGATGTCGGTGCGCCTGGCGGAGGCT
ATGAAGCGTTACGGCCTGAACACCAACCACCGTATCGTGGTCTGCTCCGAGAACTCGCTGCAGTTTTTCA
TGCCGGTGCTGGGCGCGTTGTTCATTGGCGTGGCAGTTGCACCGGCGAATGACATCTACAACGAACGGGA
GCTGCTCAACTCGATGAACATC
