>Addgene plasmid #49998 | pMV306DIG13+FFlucRT | addgene partial sequence | sequence record 83443 | pENTR1A-3 5'-GTAACATCAGAGATTTTGAGACAC-3'
GCTAGCTGGCGGGAACGGCAATGCTCCTGGCGGCGGCGGGGCTGGTGCCCAGGTCTCCGCACAGAGCGGC
GGTGCTGGCGCTCGCGGCCAGGCGTGGTTCTTCGCGTACTGACAAGAGTCCATCTTGTTGTCGTAGGTCT
GCAGCGCGTAGTACCTCACACCGTCCTGCGGGTTGACGTATGAGGCTTGGATCCTCCCGCTGCGCTGAGT
CTTCAGCGATCCCCATCCGCGACGTGCCAACTAGGTCTCCTCTCGTCGTGAACAAGGCTACCGGGTTGCA
ACTCCTGTGCAACTCTCAGGCTTCAACGCGCTTCTACGACCTGCAATTTCTTTCCACTTAGAGGATGCAG
CCGAGAGGGGGTAAAAACCTATCTTGACCGGCCCATATATGTGGTCGGCAGACACCCATTCTTCCAAACT
AGCTACGCGGGTTCGATTCCCGTCGCCCGCTCCGCTGGTCAGAGGGTGTTTTCGCCCTCTGGCCATTTTT
CTTTCCAGGGGTCTGCAACTCTTGTGCGACTCTTCTGACCTGGGCATACGCGGTTGCAACGCATCCCTGA
TCTGGCTACTTTCGATGCTGACAAACGAATAGAGCCCCCCGCCTGCGCGAACAGACGAGGGGCATTCACA
CCAGATTGGAGCTGGTGCAGTGAAGAGAATAGACCGGGACAAGGTTGCACCGGGAGTTGCAGCGGTCGGA
ACCCTCGCCGTCGGCGGGCTGGCGTTCGCCCTGTCGTTCACGGCTCTAGCTGATCACCGCGGCCATGATG
GCATAAAACGAAAGGCCCAGTCTTTCGACTGAGCCTTTCGTTTTATTTGATGCCTGGCAGTCGATCGTAC
GCTAGTTAACTACGTCGACTCTAGATCACAATTTCGACTTGCCACCTTTCTTGG
